Addgene plasmid #219891: pCfb13216
Purpose: The base plasmid of TUNEYALI for TF26
Depositing lab: Irina Borodina. Depositing organization: Danmarks Tekniske Universitet. Publication: High-throughput metabolic engineering of Yarrowia lipolytica through gene expression tuning. Jiang W, Wang S, Ahlheit D, Fumagalli T, Yang Z, Ramanathan S, Jiang X, Weber T, Dahlin J, Borodina I. Proc Natl Acad Sci U S A. 2025 Jun 10;122(23):e2426686122. doi: 10.1073/pnas.2426686122. Epub 2025 Jun 3. PubMed 40460129.
Backbone
  Vector backbone: Our own backbone
  Vector type: Yeast Expression
  Selectable markers: Hygromycin
Growth in bacteria
  Bacterial resistance: Ampicillin, 100 μg/mL
  Growth temperature: 37°C
  Growth strain: DH5alpha
  Copy number: High Copy
Gene/Insert
  Gene/Insert name: Contains gRNA targeting TF26 (YALI1_D05594g) and homologous arm matching TF26
  gRNA/shRNA sequence: TTTGCACACTCAAGACATGG
  Species: Yarrowia lipolytica
  Cloning method: Gibson Cloning
Terms and licenses: Academic/Nonprofit Terms; Industry Terms: Not Available to Industry
Depositor comments: This plasmid contains gRNA targeting TF26 (YALI1_D05594g) and homologous arm matching TF26, which can be used for library construction by inserting promoters using a golden gate or directly knocking TF26 out.
How to cite: pCfb13216 was a gift from Irina Borodina (Addgene plasmid # 219891 ; http://n2t.net/addgene:219891 ; RRID:Addgene_219891)
