[The description below was written by a language model from this plasmid's Addgene catalogue record and pLannotate feature annotations shown in this document.]
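Description:
pCfb13216 is a 7.1 kb yeast expression-type plasmid built on the depositing lab's own backbone, and it serves as the TF26-specific base plasmid of the TUNEYALI system for tuning gene expression in Yarrowia lipolytica. In E. coli it is maintained through a high-copy ColE1/pUC-type origin and selected with ampicillin via the bla gene and its promoter. For yeast selection it carries a hygromycin phosphotransferase coding sequence followed by a CYC1 terminator. The promoter driving this marker is not annotated, and no yeast replication element appears in the feature table.

The payload combines a CRISPR guide with a repair template. A tRNA element sits immediately upstream of the spacer position and the Streptococcus pyogenes Cas9 gRNA scaffold, an arrangement commonly used so that the tRNA supports transcription and is processed away to release the mature guide. The guide targets the transcription factor gene TF26 (YALI1_D05594g). According to the record, the plasmid also contains homology arms matching TF26, although these are not picked up as annotated features and probably lie in the unannotated stretches. No Cas9 gene is annotated, so the nuclease is presumably provided separately. Two minimal FRT sites flank the region holding the bacterial marker and origin. Their purpose is not stated, and several short fragments (KanR, lacZα, rrnB terminators, 5S rRNA) look like backbone remnants.

Per the depositor, the plasmid can be used in two ways. Promoters can be inserted by Golden Gate assembly to build libraries that replace the native TF26 promoter, or the plasmid can be used as it stands to knock TF26 out.
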