Features (pLannotate 1.2.2; 14 found; start..end, strand, type, name):
    451..1472    +  CDS            HygR (fragment): aminoglycoside phosphotransferase from E. coli; aph(4)-Ia; confers resistance to hygromycin
   1474..1707    +  terminator     CYC1 terminator (fragment): S. cerevisiae CYC1; transcription terminator for CYC1
   3068..3138    +  ncRNA          tRNA: Accession: RF00005 - tRNA
   3160..3234    +  misc_RNA       gRNA scaffold: guide RNA scaffold for the Streptococcus pyogenes CRISPR/Cas9 system
   3639..3672    -  protein_bind   FRT (minimal): supports FLP-mediated excision but not integration (Turan and Bode, 2011) FLP recombinase from the Saccharomyces cerevisiae 2μ plasmid
   3716..3756    -  terminator     rrnB T1 terminator (fragment): transcription terminator T1 from the E. coli rrnB gene
   3758..3873    -  ncRNA          5S rRNA: Accession: RF00001 - 5S ribosomal RNA
   3904..3928    +  CDS            KanR (fragment): aminoglycoside phosphotransferase; aph(3')-Ia; confers resistance to kanamycin
   3958..4054    +  promoter       AmpR promoter (fragment): bla
   4057..4917    +  CDS            AmpR: β-lactamase; bla; confers resistance to ampicillin, carbenicillin, and related antibiotics
   5039..5627    +  rep_origin     ori: high-copy-number ColE1/pMB1/pBR322/pUC origin of replication
   5852..5869    +  terminator     rrnB T2 terminator (fragment): transcription terminator T2 from the E. coli rrnB gene
   5894..5913    -  CDS            lacZα (fragment): LacZα fragment of β-galactosidase; lacZ fragment
   6383..6416    +  protein_bind   FRT (minimal): supports FLP-mediated excision but not integration (Turan and Bode, 2011) FLP recombinase from the Saccharomyces cerevisiae 2μ plasmid
>Addgene plasmid #219891 | pCfb13216 | addgene full sequence | sequence record 435498 | Addgene NGS Result
CTAAAAGCGGCCTAGCGGTACACTAGTGGGATTGTATGGAGTGGCATGGAGCCTAGGTGGAGCCTGACAG
GACGCACGACCGGCTAGCCCGTGACAGACGATGGGTGGCTCCTGTTGTCCACCGCGTACAAATGTTTGGG
CCAAAGTCTTGTCAGCCTTGCTTGCGAACCTAATTCCCAATTTTGTCACTTCGCACCCCCATTGATCGAG
CCCTAACCCCTGCCCATCAGGCAATCCAATTAAGCTCGCATTGTCTGCCTTGTTTAGTTTGGCTCCTGCC
CGTTTCGGCGTCCACTTGCACAAACACAAACAAGCATTATATATAAGGCTCGTCTCTCCCTCCCAACCAC
ACTCACTTTTTTGCCCGTCTTCCCTTGCTAACACAAAAGTCAAGAACACAAACAACCACCCCAACCCCCT
TACACACAAGACATATCTACAGCAATGGGTAAAAAGCCTGAACTCACCGCGACGTCTGTCGAGAAGTTTC
TGATCGAAAAGTTCGACAGCGTCTCCGACCTGATGCAGCTCTCGGAGGGCGAAGAATCTCGTGCTTTCAG
CTTCGATGTAGGAGGGCGTGGATATGTCCTGCGGGTAAATAGCTGCGCCGATGGTTTCTACAAAGATCGT
TATGTTTATCGGCACTTTGCATCGGCCGCGCTCCCGATTCCGGAAGTGCTTGACATTGGGGAATTCAGCG
AGAGCCTGACCTATTGCATCTCCCGCCGTGCACAGGGTGTCACGTTGCAAGACCTGCCTGAAACCGAACT
GCCCGCTGTTCTGCAGCCGGTCGCGGAGGCAATGGATGCCATTGCTGCGGCCGATCTTAGCCAGACGAGC
GGGTTCGGCCCATTCGGACCGCAAGGAATCGGTCAATACACTACATGGCGTGATTTCATATGCGCGATTG
CTGATCCCCATGTGTATCACTGGCAAACTGTGATGGACGACACCGTCAGTGCGTCCGTCGCGCAGGCTCT
CGATGAGCTGATGCTTTGGGCCGAGGACTGCCCCGAAGTCCGGCACCTCGTGCACGCGGATTTCGGCTCC
AACAATGTCCTGACGGACAATGGCCGCATAACAGCGGTCATTGACTGGAGCGAGGCGATGTTCGGGGATT
CCCAATACGAGGTCGCCAACATCTTCTTCTGGAGGCCGTGGTTGGCTTGTATGGAGCAGCAGACGCGCTA
CTTCGAGCGGAGGCATCCGGAGCTTGCAGGATCGCCGCGGCTCCGGGCGTATATGCTCCGCATTGGTCTT
GACCAACTCTATCAGAGCTTGGTTGACGGCAATTTCGATGATGCAGCTTGGGCGCAGGGTCGATGCGACG
CAATCGTCCGATCCGGAGCCGGGACTGTCGGGCGTACACAAATCGCCCGCAGAAGCGCGGCCGTCTGGAC
CGATGGCTGTGTAGAAGTACTCGCCGATAGTGGAAACCGACGCCCCAGCACTCGTCCGAGGGCAAAGGAA
TAATCATGTAATTAGTTATGTCACGCTTACATTCACGCCCTCCCCCCACATCCGCTCTAACCGAAAAGGA
AGGAGTTAGACAACCTGAAGTCTAGGTCCCTATTTATTTTTTTATAGTTATGTTAGTATTAAGAACGTTA
TTTATATTTCAAATTTTTCTTTTTTTTCTGTACAGACGCGTGTACGCATGTAACATTATACTGAAAACCT
TGCTTGAGAAGGTTTTGGGACGCTCGAGCAGGCTTGGAGGCGACGTGGCAGTGGCTCGCGGGAGGATCGG
CGGGAAACTCCGGGATATCCGTCGAGAGTTTACACGTGAATGGGCAGCGCAATCCGTTGACGACGATACG
ACTGGCAAAGTAGCGACGATACCTGCCAGACAGGTGACATGTGCAGGCCGCACTAACAAGGAAACGGGCG
CTGGGGGGGGCGGGCTTCTAGACTTTGCCCTTGAACAGGAATCTAGTGGGGGCTTGTCTTTCCGCCAATG
GGGGAGCGCCTGTTGAGCGACCGTGCATGCTGGAACGCCAAGTGTATGTACAGCTGGTGGTCTCGCAGCG
GTATGTGACGGGACTTACATCTCTCGTTTTTTCATGACCACGTTTTCACAGGCTCGGAGGTACGTTAAAG
TTTTGAAGGCTGCATCTGAACCGAGGTATGGGGGAGTTTGAACAGCAACAGTGTTGGGGCTGAGGGGGCC
AAGATCGGGGCAAGCAGAGGTCTTAGATCAATTGTGGGGATCCCAAAGGGCTCGTTATCACCTTTTTCCA
CCCAATTCGGGTCCCAATTGATCCACTACTGGCTTGCCCAAGTTACCCCAGAAATGCCGCCCCGGATTTC
TCCAAAAACCTAATAAGCTTCATGGAACTTGGTGGAAGTGACTTTCTACAGAGTGGAGAGAACCGTGGAC
ACGTGGCAATGGCGCTGACCGTGTCCCCGAGCCGAATCGACGTGAGGGGAGAACGGAGTATCTGCGGTCA
TGTGACCTTCCAGAGCGGCGTCGCCAGTGTGCACGCGGTGACCCCCAGTTTGGGTCTCTGTCACACGCAT
ACTACCTCGGCTCTCCACATGCTGAACTTTATCTTTCGTGGGGATCATACCGAAAGTTGCAACTACCAGG
TGTATATAAAGCCTGGTAGACTCCCCCCACTTTGGACCTCATCCAACCAAGACACACAAAAATGGACCGA
CTTAACAACCTCGCCACCCAGCTCGAGCAGAACCCCGCCAATTCGTAGATAATGGAATACAAATGGATAT
CCAGAGTATACACATGGATAGTATACACTGACACGACAATTCTGTATCTCTTTATGTTAACTACTGTGAG
GCATTAAATAGAGCTTGATATATAAAATGTTACATTTCACAGTCTGAACTTTTGCAGATTACCTAATTTG
GTAAGATATTAATTATGAACTGAAAGTTGATGGCATCCCTAAATTTGATGCAACGGAATGCGTGCGATAG
TGAATCATTGCTAACAGATCAAGTAATCGTATCAATCGTTCCACGTCTTATCCAGACTCGATTTCCGCCC
TAACCTAAGGAAACTGCTGAGTAATTTCGAGGTTGGTTCCTAACAAAAGCCAAGAAACGCGCCGATGGTT
TAGTGGTAAAATCCATCGTTGCCATCGATGGGCCCCCGGTTCGATTCCGGGTCGGCGCATTTGCACACTC
AAGACATGGGTTTTAGAGCTAGAAATAGCAAGTTAAAATAAGGCTAGTCCGTTATCAACTTGAAAAAGTG
GCACCGAGTCGGTGGTGCTTTTTTTGTGTGGGTACGGTATACTGGAACGATTATCTATCGATTCATCTAC
TTTTTACTACCACTTTTCATACAAAAATGCGTGTCGATCAGGTGTCAAGAGCAAGCAACGAAATGTCACT
GCCTCTATTTTTTGGGCATTTTTTCGCGTGTCTCATTTTTTGCCCTACCCACGTTGTCGGGACTGAAGAG
CTCTTCAATGACTGACCGACTTTTCTTGGCCAACCTCAATGCGATTGAGGATCCTCAACATACCGAGCCT
TCGCCCGACAACGATGATCTATCCATCTTCACGAACACGCAGTTCTTCGACTTTGACATGGGCTGCTCCA
CCGACATTGCTGCTTCTGTGGACGACATGATCGCGTGCATTCGCGGCCGCATTTAAATCCCCACTTCAGA
AGTTCCTATACTTTCTAGAGAATAGGAACTTCACTATAGAGTCGAATAAGGGCGACACCCCATAATTAGC
CCGGGCGAAAGGCCCAGTCTTTCGACTGAGCCTTTCGTTTTATTTGATGCCTGGCAGTTCCCTACTCTCG
CATGGGGAGTCCCCACACTACCATCGGCGCTACGGCGTTTCACTTCTGAGTTCGGCATGGGGTCAGGTGG
GACCACCGCGCTACTGCCGCCAGGCAAACAAGGGGTGTTATGAGCCATATTCAGGTATAAATGGGCTCGC
GATAATGTTCAGAATTGGTTAATTGGTTGTAACACTGACCCCTATTTGTTTATTTTTCTAAATACATTCA
AATATGTATCCGCTCATGAGACAATAACCCTGATAAATGCTTCAATAATATTGAAAAAGGAAGAATATGA
GTATTCAACATTTCCGTGTCGCCCTTATTCCCTTTTTTGCGGCATTTTGCCTTCCTGTTTTTGCTCACCC
AGAAACGCTGGTGAAAGTAAAAGATGCTGAAGATCAGTTGGGTGCACGAGTGGGTTACATCGAACTGGAT
CTCAACAGCGGTAAGATCCTTGAGAGTTTTCGCCCCGAAGAACGTTTTCCAATGATGAGCACTTTTAAAG
TTCTGCTATGTGGCGCGGTATTATCCCGTATTGACGCCGGGCAAGAGCAACTCGGTCGCCGCATACACTA
TTCTCAGAATGACTTGGTTGAGTACTCACCAGTCACAGAAAAGCATCTTACGGATGGCATGACAGTAAGA
GAATTATGCAGTGCTGCCATAACCATGAGTGATAACACTGCGGCCAACTTACTTCTGACAACGATCGGAG
GACCGAAGGAGCTAACCGCTTTTTTGCACAACATGGGGGATCATGTAACTCGCCTTGATCGTTGGGAACC
GGAGCTGAATGAAGCCATACCAAACGACGAGCGTGACACCACGATGCCTGTAGCGATGGCAACAACGTTG
CGCAAACTATTAACTGGCGAACTACTTACTCTAGCTTCCCGGCAACAATTAATAGACTGGATGGAGGCGG
ATAAAGTTGCAGGACCACTTCTGCGCTCGGCCCTTCCGGCTGGCTGGTTTATTGCTGATAAATCCGGAGC
CGGTGAGCGTGGTTCTCGCGGTATCATCGCAGCGCTGGGGCCAGATGGTAAGCCCTCCCGTATCGTAGTT
ATCTACACGACGGGGAGTCAGGCAACTATGGATGAACGAAATAGACAGATCGCTGAGATAGGTGCCTCAC
TGATTAAGCATTGGTAAGCAGAGCATTACGCTGACTTGACGGGACGGCGCAAGCTCATGACCAAAATCCC
TTAACGTGAGTTACGCGCGCGTCGTTCCACTGAGCGTCAGACCCCGTAGAAAAGATCAAAGGATCTTCTT
GAGATCCTTTTTTTCTGCGCGTAATCTGCTGCTTGCAAACAAAAAAACCACCGCTACCAGCGGTGGTTTG
TTTGCCGGATCAAGAGCTACCAACTCTTTTTCCGAAGGTAACTGGCTTCAGCAGAGCGCAGATACCAAAT
ACTGTTCTTCTAGTGTAGCCGTAGTTAGCCCACCACTTCAAGAACTCTGTAGCACCGCCTACATACCTCG
CTCTGCTAATCCTGTTACCAGTGGCTGCTGCCAGTGGCGATAAGTCGTGTCTTACCGGGTTGGACTCAAG
ACGATAGTTACCGGATAAGGCGCAGCGGTCGGGCTGAACGGGGGGTTCGTGCACACAGCCCAGCTTGGAG
CGAACGACCTACACCGAACTGAGATACCTACAGCGTGAGCTATGAGAAAGCGCCACGCTTCCCGAAGGGA
GAAAGGCGGACAGGTATCCGGTAAGCGGCAGGGTCGGAACAGGAGAGCGCACGAGGGAGCTTCCAGGGGG
AAACGCCTGGTATCTTTATAGTCCTGTCGGGTTTCGCCACCTCTGACTTGAGCGTCGATTTTTGTGATGC
TCGTCAGGGGGGCGGAGCCTATGGAAAAACGCCAGCAACGCGGCCTTTTTACGGTTCCTGGCCTTTTGCT
GGCCTTTTGCTCACATGTTCTTTCCTGCGTTATCCCCTGATTCTGTGGATAACCGTATTACCGCCTTTGA
GTGAGCTGATACCGCTCGCCGCAGCCGAACGACCGAGCGCAGCGAGTCAGTGAGCGAGGAAGCGGAAGGC
GAGAGTAGGGAACTGCCAGGCATCAAACTAAGCAGAAGGCCCCTGACGGATGGCCTTTTTGCGTTTCTAC
AAACTCTTTCTGTGTTGTAAAACGACGGCCAGTCTTAAGCTCGGGCCCCCTGGGCGGTTCTGATAACGAG
TAATCGTTAATCCGCAAATAACGTAAAAACCCGCTTCGGCGGGTTTTTTTATGGGGGGAGTTTAGGGAAA
GAGCATTTGTCAGAATATTTAAGGGCGCCTGTCACTTTGCTTGATATATGAGAATTATTTAACCTTATAA
ATGAGAAAAAAGCAACGCACTTTAAATAAGATACGTTGCTTTTTCGATTGATGAACACCTATAATTAAAC
TATTCATCTATTATTTATGATTTTTTGTATATACAATATTTCTAGTTTGTTAAAGAGAATTAAGAAAATA
AATCTCGAAAATAATAAAGGGAAAATCAGTTTTTGATATCAAAATTATACATGTCAACGATAATACAAAA
TATAATACAAACTATAAGATGTTATCAGTATTTATTATGCATTTAGAATAAATTTTGTGTCGCCCTTATT
CGACTCACTATAGAAGTTCCTATTCTCTAGAAAGTATAGGAACTTCACTTCATTTTATTTAAATTTGCGG
CCGCTATGTCTGATAAAAGGATGTAACATAGGCAAGCTGCTCGTGAGTGTTGAGTACGAACCTTAGATCC
AAATCACCCGCACCCACGGATATACTTGCTTGAATATACAGTAGTAAGGAGTTTGGCGCCCGTTTTTTCG
AGCCCCACACGTTTCGGTGAGTATGAGCGGCGGCAGATTCGAGCGTTTCCGGTTTCCGCGGCTGGACGAG
AGCCCATGATGGGGGCTCCCACCACCAGCAATCAGGGCCCTGATTACACACCCACCTGTAATGTCATGCT
GTTCATCGTGGTTAATGCTGCTGTGTGCTGTGTGTGTGTGTTGTTTGGCGCTCATTGTTGCGTTATGCAG
CGTACACCACAATATTGGAAGCTTATTAGCCTTTCTATTTTTTCGTTTGCAAGGCTTAACAACATTGCTG
TGGAGAGGGATGGGGATATGGAGGCCGCTGGAGGGAGTCGGAGAGGCGTTTTGGAGCGGCTTGGCCTGGC
GCCCAGCTCGCGAAACGCACCTAGGACCCTTTGGCACGCCGAAATGTGCCACTTTTCAGTCTAGTAACGC
CTTACCTACGTCATTCCATGCATGCATGTTTGCGCCTTTTTTCCCTTGCCCTTGATCGCCACACAGTACA
GTGCACTGTACAGTGGAGGTTTTGGGGGGGTCTTAGATGGGAG
